Addgene plasmid #129385: pLL1274
Purpose: Expression plasmid with pLL1270 as backbone and alpha-Xylp_1211 and alpha-L-Araf_996 as inserts
Depositing lab: Lee Lynd. Depositing organization: Dartmouth College and Medical School.
Backbone
  Vector backbone: pLL1270
  Backbone size w/o insert (bp): 7210
  Total vector size (bp): 10631
  Vector type: Bacterial Expression
Growth in bacteria
  Bacterial resistance: Kanamycin, 50 μg/mL
  Growth temperature: 37°C
  Growth strain: DH5alpha
  Copy number: Low Copy
Gene/Insert 1
  Gene/Insert name: alpha-Xylp_1211 (Ga0256695_ 1211)
  Species: LL1355
  Insert size (bp): 1980
  GenBank ID: NZ_RSDX01000001
  Promoter: Clostridium thermocellum DSM1313 Cellobiose phosphorylase (CBP) Clo1313_1954
  Cloning method: Gibson Cloning
  Sequencing primers: 5′ TTATAGAGCTTAGGGAGAGG; 3′ CTGTCAAATATCGCCTTC
Gene/Insert 2
  Gene/Insert name: alpha-L-AraF_996 (Ga0256695_ 0996)
  Species: LL1355
  Insert size (bp): 1418
  GenBank ID: NZ_RSDX01000001
  Promoter: Clostridium thermocellum DSM1313 Cellobiose phosphorylase (CBP) Clo1313_1954
  Cloning method: Gibson Cloning
  Sequencing primers: 5′ AGGGTAAAGGCGAATATG; 3′ TACTATTGAACGCCTGCT
Terms and licenses: Academic/Nonprofit Terms; Industry Terms: Not Available to Industry
How to cite: pLL1274 was a gift from Lee Lynd (Addgene plasmid # 129385 ; http://n2t.net/addgene:129385 ; RRID:Addgene_129385)
