[The description below was written by a language model from this plasmid's Addgene catalogue record and pLannotate feature annotations shown in this document.]
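Description:
pLL1274 is a bacterial expression plasmid of about 10.6 kb, built by Gibson assembly on the 7.2 kb pLL1270 backbone. It is propagated in E. coli as a low-copy plasmid under kanamycin selection. The annotated sequence shows an aphA-3-type aminoglycoside phosphotransferase (KanR) that matches the listed selection. It also shows a complete β-lactamase gene with its own promoter, although ampicillin is not listed as a selection. Replication in E. coli comes from a ColE1/pMB1-family origin. The annotation tool labels this origin generically as high copy, which contrasts with the catalogue's low-copy designation. Cloning-vector remnants are also present: fragments of bom, rop, lacZα, lacI and a pUC polylinker, plus a lac promoter/operator with a CAP binding site. A partial match to a streptothricin acetyltransferase sits next to KanR. Large stretches of the sequence carry no annotation, so any functions for replication in a non-E. coli host cannot be confirmed from this record.

The payload consists of two genes from strain LL1355: alpha-Xylp_1211 (about 2.0 kb) and alpha-L-Araf_996 (about 1.4 kb). The names suggest an α-xylosidase-type and an α-L-arabinofuranosidase-type glycoside hydrolase. Both are recorded as being driven by the cellobiose phosphorylase (CBP, Clo1313_1954) promoter of Clostridium thermocellum DSM1313. The feature table does not identify either insert or the promoter by name. It does annotate a roughly 1.4 kb forward-strand CDS by homology as Thermoclostridium stercorarium xylA, followed directly by the rrnB T1 and T2 terminators. Its size and position are consistent with the second insert, but this correspondence is an inference. The choice of promoter suggests intended expression in C. thermocellum or a related thermophile, plausibly to add hemicellulose side-chain-degrading activities. The record itself states only that this is an expression plasmid.
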