Features (pLannotate 1.2.2; 16 found; start..end, strand, type, name):
     81..180     +  misc_feature   bom (fragment): basis of mobility region from pBR322
    186..343     -  CDS            lacZα (fragment): LacZα fragment of β-galactosidase; lacZ fragment
   2690..2740    +  misc_feature   MCS (fragment): pUC18/19 multiple cloning site
   2899..3693    -  CDS            KanR: aminoglycoside phosphotransferase; aphA-3; confers resistance to kanamycin
   3789..4034    -  CDS            satA (fragment): STA_BACSU - Also known as yyaR. Experimental evidence at protein level: Swiss-Prot protein existence level 1. Involved in resistance to streptothricin, a broad-spectrum antibiotic produced by streptomycetes. Detoxifies streptothricin via acetylation of the beta amino group of the first beta-lysyl moiety of streptothricin. From Bacillus subtilis (strain 168).
   6848..8260    +  CDS            xylA: XYLA_THEST - Experimental evidence at protein level: Swiss-Prot protein existence level 1. From Thermoclostridium stercorarium (Clostridium stercorarium).
   8266..8324    +  terminator     rrnB T1 terminator (fragment): Escherichia coli rrnB; transcription terminator T1 from the E. coli rrnB gene
   8416..8443    +  terminator     rrnB T2 terminator: transcription terminator T2 from the E. coli rrnB gene
   8485..8501    -  protein_bind   lac operator: The lac repressor binds to the lac operator to inhibit transcription in E. coli. This inhibition can be relieved by adding lactose or isopropyl-β-D-thiogalactopyranoside (IPTG). lac repressor encoded by lacI
   8509..8539    -  promoter       lac promoter: promoter for the E. coli lac operon
   8554..8575    -  protein_bind   CAP binding site: CAP binding activates transcription in the presence of cAMP. E. coli catabolite activator protein
   8588..8627    -  CDS            lacI (fragment): lac repressor; lacI; The lac repressor binds to the lac operator to inhibit transcription in E. coli. This inhibition can be relieved by adding lactose or isopropyl-β-D-thiogalactopyranoside (IPTG).
   8769..9357    -  rep_origin     ori: high-copy-number ColE1/pMB1/pBR322/pUC origin of replication
   9528..10388   -  CDS            AmpR: β-lactamase; bla; confers resistance to ampicillin, carbenicillin, and related antibiotics
  10389..10493   -  promoter       AmpR promoter: bla
  10588..10623   +  CDS            rop (fragment): Rop protein, which maintains plasmids at low copy number; rop
>Addgene plasmid #129385 | pLL1274 | addgene full sequence | sequence record 260448 | Addgene NGS Result
GTCACAGCTTGTCTGTAAGCGGATGCCGGGAGCAGACAAGCCCGTCAGGGCGCGTCAGCGGGTGTTGGCG
GGTGTCGGGGCTGGCTTAACTATGCGGCATCAGAGCAGATTGTACTGAGAGTGCACCATATGCGGTGTGA
AATACCGCACAGATGCGTAAGGAGAAAATACCGCATCAGGCGCCATTCGCCATTCAGGCTGCGCAACTGT
TGGGAAGGGCGATCGGTGCGGGCCTCTTCGCTATTACGCCAGCTGGCGAAAGGGGGATGTGCTGCAAGGC
GATTAAGTTGGGTAACGCCAGGGTTTTCCCAGTCACGACGTTGTAAAACGACGGCCAGTGAATTGACAAA
GTTTTCTATTTGTGTTAACATTGTTTATATAATAGTGAACAGTGTTAAGATTAAATGTGAGGTGTTTGTA
TGGATATTAATGATTATAAAGAGAAGGGACTTTATTTATTAAGTAGTATGGATGATTTTATTAAAATTAA
TGATTTGTTTATGGGTAAAGTTGTTTCTCCTGGCTATGTTGCTTCGGTTTTTGGTGTTTCCAGGTCTACT
GTTACACAATGGATTCAAAGACGTAAAATTAGAGCTTTTAAGTATAAAGGTAAGGAAGGTGACTATATGG
TTATACCTATTGCTGATATTATTGATTACAAAAGATTGAGTAATAATGATTTTATTTATGATAAGTTAGT
GAGGTGATTTATTTTATGTTTGACGATAGCTATGTTGTTAATGAGTGTTCGTCTAATGTTAGTGAAAATG
ATAGAGATTTTTGTAGTTTGGTTGGTCGTTTTATGATTATTAATGGTATAGATAAGTTGGTTATTAAGAT
TAATAGAAAATTTAATAGGAAATCTTTAAGTTTAGATTTTAGTGTTGATTTATTCCCTTCTATCAAAGTT
TCTGAATTAGTTTTTTTTGATGAGTTTAACAAAACGTGTGGTTTTTATTTTTCTTTTAATTCTTTTACAA
TTTTTAAGGCTTTTAGAGATGTTCATAATCATAATAAAATATCATTTTATTTTGCATAATTTCGGGTCTG
GGCCGCAGACCAGGCCCAGTGCTAACAATATTAATTTTTAATGTTAGGAATTGTTTAATTCTTAATTGTG
TTTTTAAAGGTAGAATAATTACCCATTCGCCCTTTAGCCAACAAAAATTAAGGAGGTATAAACATGGATA
AAATGGATTTGATTCTTCAAGATGAAAGACTGGGTGAGATATTTAAAGATATAGATTTAACAGATAATGA
AAAGAGATATCTTAAATGGTTATGGAAATGGGATTATGAAACACGTGATACTTTTGTATCAATTTTTTTG
AAGCTAAAAAATGGTGGAAAATGATTTTTTTCTTATCTTGATATATTAGAAAAAAGCGTACTCACGAAGT
AAGAATTTGTAAAAAAAGAAGGGGGGATTTTTTTGGATGAGAGTTTGTACAAGCAGATTTTAAGTAATAT
TATTATTACTCGTGATTATTGTAAAAATGTTTTAGATAATATAAAGTTCAATGAAAAAATAATTGATTAT
TATGTTATGTTACAAAATGATGTTTTTATTGATTTTACTAATAAAATAAATTCAATAAGGGATTGTAATA
AATATTGGTATTTGGATGTTTATAAAAAGCAGAAAATAAAGGATTTTAAAAAGACTAATTTGTGTAAAGA
TAAGTTCTGTAATAATTGTAAGAAAGTTAAACAGGCTTCAAGAATGCAAAAATATATTCCTGAATTACAG
AAATACAAAGATGGCTTATATCATTTTATATTTACTGTTGAAAATGTGCCAGGTAGTGAATTAAGAGATA
CTATTGATAGGTTGTTTAAGTCTTTTAAGTCATTTACAAGGTATTTAAGTGGTAATCTTAAAATAAAAGG
TGTTAATTTTGATAAATGGGGTTATAAAGGCTGTGTAAGGTCTTTAGAGGTAACTTATAGTATGATTGAT
AATCATATTATGTATCATCCACACTTGCATGTTGCGATGATATTAGATCCTTTTTACGATGGTTTTAATG
TTGAAAGGATGCATATAATTAATAAGTTTAGTTATAGCTATGGTGTTTTAAAAAGGTTGTTTACTGATGA
TGAATTATTAATTCAAAAAATTTGGTATTTATTGTTTAATAATATTGAGGTTAACATGGCCAATATAAAT
AATTTAGAGGATGGTTATTCTTGTTTAGTTAATAAGTTTAGTGATTATGATTATGCGGAGCTGTTTAAGT
ATATTTGTAAAAATACTGATGAACAAGGTTTACTTATGACTTATGATATTTTTAAAGATTTATATTTTGC
ATTACATAATGTTCATCAGATACAAGGCTATGGTTGTTTATATAATATAAGAGATGATACTCAATTAGAT
TTAAAGGTTGATGACATTTATAATGATTTGATTGATTTATTACAAGTTACAGAAAATCCTATACAGTCTA
TGGAAACTGTACAGGATTTATTAAAGGATACTGAATATACAATAATAAGCCGTAAGCGTATATTTAAGTA
TCTAACACAATTATATCATAAGGATTGATATTTATACCGTCTGTCGGACTCATGCGGAGGGGGACTTGAG
GGGGTCTCCCCTCGCATTGTACGACAGACGGTATTATTATTATACAAATTTTTTTTATGTAATTTTTTTT
GTGTAATTTTTTTATACAAATAATATTTCAATTCGAGCTCGGTACCCGGGGATCCTCTAGAGTCGACCTG
CAGGCATGCACGATACAAATTCCTCGTAGGCGCTCGGGACCCCTATCTAGCGAACTTTTAGAAAAGATAT
AAAACATCAGAGTATGGACAGTTGCGGATGTACTTCAGAAAAGATTAGATGTCTAAAAAGCTTGTAGTTA
AAGCTTTTTAGACATCTAAATCTAGGTGCTAAAACAATTCATCCAGTAAAATATAATATTTTATTTTCTC
CCAATCAGGCTTGATCCCCAGTAAGTCAAAAAATAGCTCGACATACTGTTCTTCCCCGATATCCTCCCTG
ATCGACCGGACGCAGAAGGCAATGTCATACCACTTGTCCGCCCTGCCGCTTCTCCCAAGATCAATAAAGC
CACTTACTTTGCCATCTTTCACAAAGATGTTGCTGTCTCCCAGGTCGCCGTGGGAAAAGACAAGTTCCTC
TTCGGGCTTTTCCGTCTTTAAAAAATCATACAGCTCGCGCGGATCTTTAAATGGAGTGTCTTCTTCCCAG
TTTTCGCAATCCACATCGGCCAGATCGTTATTCAGTAAGTAATCCAATTCGGCTAAGCGGCTGTCTAAGC
TATTCGTATAGGGACAATCCGATATGTCGATGGAGTGAAAGAGCCTGATGCACTCCGCATACAGCTCGAT
AATCTTTTCAGGGCTTTGTTCATCTTCATACTCTTCCGAGCAAAGGACGCCATCGGCCTCACTCATGAGC
AGATTGCTCCAGCCATCATGCCGTTCAAAGTGCAGGACCTTTGGAACAGGCAGCTTTCCTTCCAGCCATA
GCATCATGTCCTTTTCCCGTTCCACATCATAGGTGGTCCCTTTATACCGGCTGTCCGTCATTTTTAAATA
TAGGTTTTCATTTTCTCCCACCAGCTTATATACCTTAGCAGGAGACATTCCTTCCGTATCTTTTACGCAG
CGGTATTTTTCGATCAGTTTTTTCAATTCCGGTGATATTCTCATTTTAGCCATTTATTATTTCCTTCCCC
TTTTCTACAGTATTTAAAGATACCCCAAGAAGCTAATTATAACAAGACGAACTCCAATTCACTGTTCCTT
GCATTCTAAAACCTTAAATACCAGAAAACAGCTTTTTCAAAGTTGTTTTCAAAGTTGGCGTATAACATAG
TATCGACGGAGCCGATTTTGAAACCACAATTATGATAGAATTTACAAGCTATAAGGTTATTGTCCTGGGT
TTCAAGCATTAGTCCATGCAAGTTTTTATGCTTTGCCCATTCTATAGATATATTGATAAGCGCGCTGCCT
ATGCCTTGCCCCCTGAAATCCTTACATACGGCGATATCTTCTATATAAAAGATATATTATCTTATCAGTA
TTGTCAATATATTCAAGGCAATCTGCCTCCTCATCCTCTTCATCCTCTTCGTCTTGGTAGCTTTTTAAAT
ATGGCGCTTCATAGAGTAATTCTGTAAAGGTCCAATTCTCGTTTTCATACCTCGGTATAATCTTACCTAT
CACCTCAAATGGTTCGCTGGGTTTGAGTCGTGACTAAGAACGTCAAAGTAATTAACAATACAGCTATTTT
TCTCATGCTTTTACCCCTTTCATAAAATTTAATTTTATCGTTATCATAAAAAATTATAGACGTTATATTG
CTTGCCGGGATATAGTGCTGGGCATTCGTTGGTGCAAAATGTTCGGAGTAAGGTGGATATTGATTTGCAT
ATTGATCTATTGCATTGAAATGATTAGTTATCCGTAAATATTAATTAATCATATCATAAATTAATTATAT
CATAATTGTTTTGACGAATGAAGGTTTTTGGATAAATTATCAAGTAAAGGAACGCTAAAAATTTTGGCGT
AAAATATCAAAATGACCACTTGAATTAATATGGTAAAGTAGATATAATATTTTGGTAAACATGCCTTCAG
CAAGGTTAGATTAGCTGTTTCCGTATAAATTAACCGTATGGTAAAACGGCAGTCAGAAAAATAAGTCATA
AGATTCCGTTATGAAAATATACTTCGGTAGTTAATAATAAGAGATATGAGGTGAGAGATACAAGATAAGA
GATATAAGGTACGAATGTATAAGATGGTGCTTTTAGGCACACTAAATAAAAAACAAATAAACGAAAATTT
TAAGGAGGACGAAAGATGGCAAAGATAACGATTCTGGAAGACAAGATAATTTTTGAAAGAAGAGATGAGC
TTACGGTAATAGAAGCTTATGGAGCAAATTGTCTGCGTTACCGTTCAACCCGCAATATTAAGCTGTCTGA
TGAGAACTGGACCCTGCTGCCGCCGACTACAAAAGCTGATTGTAAAACCTTTGGAAATGAAAGAGAAGCA
ACGATAGTAAACGGCGATATTTCCGCAACTATAAGGGACGGCTTTGGCTGGACCGGAGCCAGTATAAGCT
ACTTTCGCAAGGGGAAGCAGATTCTTCGATCCCGTGATGAGGGTGATCCGGTTACCCGCTTTACCCACCT
GGGCGGTAACAATTATCAGGTGAAGGCGATATTTGACAGTAATCCGGGCGAGCATATATATGGCCTGGGA
CAGGAGCAGGAGGATCAGTTTGACCGCAAGGGCTGCACCTGCAATATCATGCATTACAATACCAAGTCGA
CTTTGCCGGTTATTTATTCGTCTCTGGGATATGGCTTTTTGTGGAACAATCCTGCACCCGGCCGTTGTGA
GACTACCTTTAATCATACAATGTGGGTTGCGGATAGTGCATATCAGATTGATTATCTTGTATATGTCGGG
GATACTCCGGCTGACATAATGAAAATATACTGTGATCTGACAGGCTATGCCCCGAAATTCCCTGACTGGG
CGGCCGGCTTCTGGCAGTCAAAGCTCCGTTATGAAAGCCAGGAGGATTTGCTGGAGGTGGCAAGGGAATA
CAAGAAAAGAGGAATTCCTCTCGCAGCGATAGTAATAGATTATTTCCACTGGACGGAGCAGGGGGAATGG
AAATTTGATCCCAATTTGTGGCCTGATCCCAAGGCAATGTGTGACGAGCTTGAGTCAATGGGAGTAAAGC
CCGTTGTATCCATCTGGCCTACCATTAATCCCAAGAGTGAGAATTATCATGCAATGGATAATGAGAATAT
GCTGGTGAGGACCGAGAACGGGCAGTATGGCATATTCAACTTTTACGGCTTACAGACCTTTATAGATCCC
ACCAATCCTAAAACAGGGCCCTTTGTATGGAGCAAGGTAAGGGAGAATTATTATAAGTACGGAATTAAGA
ACTTTTGGCTGGATGAGGCTGAGCCGGAGGTGCATCCTCAGCAGTTTGGCAATCTGCGTTTTTATATAGG
TAACGGAGCCCAGACGGCATTATTGTATCCATATTATTATGCAAAGATATTTTATGATGGCTTAAGAAGT
GAGGGAGAAGAGGATATTATAATCCTTACCCGGGCAGCCTATCCCGGCAGCCAAAGATTTGGTTCCCTGG
TATGGAACGGAGACATCCCCTCCACCTTCAAGGCTCTTCGCCAGAGTGTAACCAGCGGCCTTTCCATGTC
AATGTGCGGAATCCCATGGTGGAACAGCGACATAGGCGGCTTCCATTCCGCAGATATAGAAAGCGACTAT
TTCAGGGAGCTTATAGTCAGATGGTTCCAGTTCGGCCTCTTTAGTCCGGTTATGCGCCTTCACGGGGCCA
GAAACCGTACAAAAAACCAGGTTGACCGCCATCCGGGCGTGAAGGAGAGAAGCGGCGGAGACAATGAAAT
CTGGAGCTTCGGTGAAAGAAATTATCCTATTCTTAAGAATATTATAGAGCTTAGGGAGAGGCTGAAGCCT
TATATTCTCAAATATATGGATATCGCCAGCAAGACCGGCTCACCGATTATGAGGCCGATGTTCTATGATT
TTTATGATGACGAGATTTGCTACCGACTTGATGATCAGTACATGTTCGGAGAGGATATACTCTTTGCTCC
CATTCTGGAGCAGGGAGTGACACAGCGCAGTGTCTACCTGCCGGAGGGTAAATGGGTTAATGTAAATGAT
AAAAAAACCTACGAGGGCAGGCAAATGATAACTGCAAGGGCAGAGCTGCATGAGTTTATTGCCTTCGTAA
GAAGCGGCAGCGAGGTGCTGGAGGTATTTAGCTAATTCTAAATAGGAGGTGTAAAGTATGAAAAAGCAAG
GCTTTAACCCTTATCTTCCTTCCTGGGAATATATCCCTGATGGAGAACCCTATGTATTTAATGACAGAGT
CTATGTATATGGCTCCCATGACCGTTTCAATGGATACGCATTCTGCCTGAATGATTATGTTTGCTGGTCT
GCTCCTGTTGACAACCTGGCTGATTGGCGCTATGAAGGTGTCATATTAAGAGCTGAGGATGTAGAGAACA
ATGATGACCGCGACAGCTGCCTTTATGCTCCTGATGTTACGGTAGGTCCGGACGGAAGATATTACTTATA
TTATGTTGACAGCAGGCGTTCAATAGTATCTGTTGCAGTTAGTGATACTCCTGCAGGATATTATAATTTT
TATGGATATGTTCATTATCCCGACGGAACACGTCTGGGTGAGCGGGAAGGCGACGAGCCACAATTTGATC
CGGCTGTTCTCACAGAGGGTGACAAAACCTATCTCTATACAGGCTTCTGCGCAAGAGGAGACAAATCCAG
ACACGGTGCCATGGCAACCGTACTTGGTCCGGATATGCTGACTATTATAGAAGAACCGGTATTTATCGTA
CCCAGCCAGCCATACAGTGAAGGCACAGGCTATGAGGGACATGAATTCTTTGAAGCTCCTTCCATCAGGA
AGCGTGGAGATACATATTACTTTATATACTCCTCAATTGTAATGCATGAGCTGTGTTATGCCACCAGCAA
GCATCCGACCAAGGATTTCAAATACGGCGGTGTTATCGTTAGCAACTGCGATCTCCATATCGACAGCTAC
AAGCCTGCCAATATGATGGCTTACTACCCTGGCAACAATCACGGAAGCATAGTACAGATTAAGGACAAAT
GGTATATCTTCTACCACAGACATACTAACGGAACCCAGTACAGCAGACAGGGCTGCATGGAGGAAATCAA
ATTCCTCGAGGACGGCTCTATACCTCAGGTTGAAATAACCTCCTGCGGCTCAAACGGCGGTCCTCTGGAG
GGTAAAGGCGAATATGCCACTTATATTGCATGCAATCTCTTCCTTAAGGAAGATCCTAAGCTTCCCGGCA
ACGGCAGATGGCCTATGTTCTATAATCCATATCCTTATATTACCCAGGATGGCAAGGATGGCGACGAGGA
GTTGGGTTACATTGCCAACATGCAATATTCCGCTACAGCAGGCTTCAAGTATTTTGACTGCAAGGGAATT
AAGAAGATAAAGATTAAGGTTCGCGGATATTGCCGCGGTGACTTTGAGGTAAGAACCAAATGGGACGGCC
CGGTACTAGGTACAATCCCGGTAGTATTCTCCAACTGCTGGAAGGAATACAGTGCCGATATAGCTATTCC
GGACGGCATTAACGCCCTCTACTTCACCTATGCAGGAACAGGAAGCGCCAGCTTTGCTTCCTTTACACTG
GAATAACTGGGCCTTTCGTTTTATCTGTTGTTTGTCGGTGAACGCTCTCCTGAGTAGGACAAATCCGCCG
GGAGCGGATTTGAACGTTGCGAAGCAACGGCCCGGAGGGTGGCGGGCAGGACGCCCGCCATAAACTGCCA
GGCATCAAATTAAGCAGAAGGCCATCCTGACGGATGGCCTTTTAGCTTGGCGTAATCATGGTCATAGCTG
TTTCCTGTGTGAAATTGTTATCCGCTCACAATTCCACACAACATACGAGCCGGAAGCATAAAGTGTAAAG
CCTGGGGTGCCTAATGAGTGAGCTAACTCACATTAATTGCGTTGCGCTCACTGCCCGCTTTCCAGTCGGG
AAACCTGTCGTGCCAGCAGATCTGCGGCGAGCGGTATCAGCTCACTCAAAGGCGGTAATACGGTTATCCA
CAGAATCAGGGGATAACGCAGGAAAGAACATGTGAGCAAAAGGCCAGCAAAAGGCCAGGAACCGTAAAAA
GGCCGCGTTGCTGGCGTTTTTCCATAGGCTCCGCCCCCCTGACGAGCATCACAAAAATCGACGCTCAAGT
CAGAGGTGGCGAAACCCGACAGGACTATAAAGATACCAGGCGTTTCCCCCTGGAAGCTCCCTCGTGCGCT
CTCCTGTTCCGACCCTGCCGCTTACCGGATACCTGTCCGCCTTTCTCCCTTCGGGAAGCGTGGCGCTTTC
TCATAGCTCACGCTGTAGGTATCTCAGTTCGGTGTAGGTCGTTCGCTCCAAGCTGGGCTGTGTGCACGAA
CCCCCCGTTCAGCCCGACCGCTGCGCCTTATCCGGTAACTATCGTCTTGAGTCCAACCCGGTAAGACACG
ACTTATCGCCACTGGCAGCAGCCACTGGTAACAGGATTAGCAGAGCGAGGTATGTAGGCGGTGCTACAGA
GTTCTTGAAGTGGTGGCCTAACTACGGCTACACTAGAAGAACAGTATTTGGTATCTGCGCTCTGCTGAAG
CCAGTTACCTTCGGAAAAAGAGTTGGTAGCTCTTGATCCGGCAAACAAACCACCGCTGGTAGCGGTGGTT
TTTTTGTTTGCAAGCAGCAGATTACGCGCAGAAAAAAAGGATCTCAAGAAGATCCTTTGATCTTTTCTAC
GGGGTCTGACGCTCAGTGGAACGAAAACTCACGTTAAGGGATTTTGGTCATGAGATTATCAAAAAGGATC
TTCACCTAGATCCTTTTAAATTAAAAATGAAGTTTTAAATCAATCTAAAGTATATATGAGTAAACTTGGT
CTGACAGTTACCAATGCTTAATCAGTGAGGCACCTATCTCAGCGATCTGTCTATTTCGTTCATCCATAGT
TGCCTGACTCCCCGTCGTGTAGATAACTACGATACGGGAGGGCTTACCATCTGGCCCCAGTGCTGCAATG
ATACCGCGAGACCCACGCTCACCGGCTCCAGATTTATCAGCAATAAACCAGCCAGCCGGAAGGGCCGAGC
GCAGAAGTGGTCCTGCAACTTTATCCGCCTCCATCCAGTCTATTAATTGTTGCCGGGAAGCTAGAGTAAG
TAGTTCGCCAGTTAATAGTTTGCGCAACGTTGTTGCCATTGCTACAGGCATCGTGGTGTCACGCTCGTCG
TTTGGTATGGCTTCATTCAGCTCCGGTTCCCAACGATCAAGGCGAGTTACATGATCCCCCATGTTGTGCA
AAAAAGCGGTTAGCTCCTTCGGTCCTCCGATCGTTGTCAGAAGTAAGTTGGCCGCAGTGTTATCACTCAT
GGTTATGGCAGCACTGCATAATTCTCTTACTGTCATGCCATCCGTAAGATGCTTTTCTGTGACTGGTGAG
TACTCAACCAAGTCATTCTGAGAATAGTGTATGCGGCGACCGAGTTGCTCTTGCCCGGCGTCAATACGGG
ATAATACCGCGCCACATAGCAGAACTTTAAAAGTGCTCATCATTGGAAAACGTTCTTCGGGGCGAAAACT
CTCAAGGATCTTACCGCTGTTGAGATCCAGTTCGATGTAACCCACTCGTGCACCCAACTGATCTTCAGCA
TCTTTTACTTTCACCAGCGTTTCTGGGTGAGCAAAAACAGGAAGGCAAAATGCCGCAAAAAAGGGAATAA
GGGCGACACGGAAATGTTGAATACTCATACTCTTCCTTTTTCAATATTATTGAAGCATTTATCAGGGTTA
TTGTCTCATGAGCGGATACATATTTGAATGTATTTAGAAAAATAAACAAATAGGGGTTCCGCGCACATTT
CCCCGAAAAGTGCCACCTGACGTCTAAGAAACCATTATTATCATGACATTAACCTATAAAAATAGGCGTA
TCACGAGGCCCTTTCGTCTCGCGCGTTTCGGTGATGACGGTGAAAACCTCTGACACATGCAGCTCCCGGA
GACG
